>Addgene plasmid #104314 | mGarnet2-RITA | addgene full sequence | sequence record 225639 | Addgene NGS Result
GACATTGATTATTGACTAGTTATTAATAGTAATCAATTACGGGGTCATTAGTTCATAGCCCATATATGGA
GTTCCGCGTTACATAACTTACGGTAAATGGCCCGCCTGGCTGACCGCCCAACGACCCCCGCCCATTGACG
TCAATAATGACGTATGTTCCCATAGTAACGCCAATAGGGACTTTCCATTGACGTCAATGGGTGGAGTATT
TACGGTAAACTGCCCACTTGGCAGTACATCAAGTGTATCATATGCCAAGTACGCCCCCTATTGACGTCAA
TGACGGTAAATGGCCCGCCTGGCATTATGCCCAGTACATGACCTTATGGGACTTTCCTACTTGGCAGTAC
ATCTACGTATTAGTCATCGCTATTACCATGGTGATGCGGTTTTGGCAGTACATCAATGGGCGTGGATAGC
GGTTTGACTCACGGGGATTTCCAAGTCTCCACCCCATTGACGTCAATGGGAGTTTGTTTTGGCACCAAAA
TCAACGGGACTTTCCAAAATGTCGTAACAACTCCGCCCCATTGACGCAAATGGGCGGTAGGCGTGTACGG
TGGGAGGTCTATATAAGCAGAGCTCTCTGGCTAACTAGAGAACCCACTGCTTACTGGCTTATCGAAATTA
ATACGACTCACTATAGGGAGACCCAAGCTTGGTACCATGAACAGCCTGATCAAAGAAAACATGCGGATGA
AGGTGGTGCTGGAAGGCAGCGTGAACGGCCACCAGTTCAAGTGCACCGGCGAGGGCGAGGGCAACCCCTA
CATGGGCACCCAGACCATGCGGATCAAAGTGATCGAGGGCGGACCTCTGCCCTTCGCCTTCGACATCCTG
GCCACATCCTTCATGTACGGCAGCAAGACCTTCATCAAGTACCCCAAGGGCATCCCCGATTTCTTCAAGC
AGAGCTTCCCCGAGGGCTTCACCTGGGAGAGAGTGACCAGATACGAGGACGGCGGCGTGATCACCGTGAT
GCAGGACACCAGCCTGGAAGATGGCTGCCTGGTGTACCATGCCCAGCTCAGGGGCGTGAATTTTCCCAGC
AACGGCGCCGTGATGCAGAAGAAAACCAAGGGCTGGGAGCCCAACACCGAGATGATGTACCCCGCTGACG
GCGGACTGAGAGGCTACAACCACATGGCCCTGAAGGTGGACGGCGGAGGGCACCTGCACTGCAGCCTGGT
GACCACCTACCGGTCCAAGAAAACCGTGGGCAACATCAAGATGCCCGGCATCCACGCCGTGGACCGGCGG
CTGGAAAGGCTGGAAGAGTCCGACAACGAGATGTTCGTGGTGCAGCGGGAGCACGCCGTGGCCAAGTTCG
CCGGCCTGGGCGGAGGGGAATTCAAGACCCCCGTGGAGCTGGCCGTCAGTGGGATGCAGACCCTCGGCCT
TCAGCACCGCTGCCGAGGTGGCTACCGGGTCAAGGCCAGGACGTCATATGTGGATGAGACTCTGTTTGGC
AGCCCAGCAGGCACCCGGCCTACCCCACCGGACTTCGATCCGCCCTGGGTGGAGAAGGCTAACAGAACCA
GAGGCGTGGGCAAGGAGGCATCGAAGGCCTTGGGGGCAAAGGAGAGCTGTGAGACCACCCCCTCAAGGGG
CAGCACCCCCACCCTCACACCAAGGAAGAAGAACAAATACAGACCCATCAGCCACACCCCGTCTTACTGT
GATGAGTCGCTGTTTGGCTCCCGATCTGAAGGCGCCAGCTTCGGGGCCCCGCGGATGGCGAAGGGGGATG
CCGCAAAGCTCCGTGCTCTCTTGTGGACGCCACCACCTACCCCCAGGGGTAGCCACTCGCCCCGCCCCAG
GGAGGCACCACTGCGAGCCATTCACCCAGCTGGTCCCTCCAAGACAGAGCCGGGGCCAGCGGCAGACTCC
CAGAAGTTATCTATGGGTGGGTTACACTCTTCACGCCCCCTGAAGCGGGGACTTTCCCATTCCCTCACCC
ACCTGAATGTCCCCAGCACTGGTCATCCAGCCACCAGTGCCCCCCACACAAATGGGCCTCAGGATCTCAG
GCCTTCCACGTCAGGGGTGACCTTCCGGAGCCCCCTGGTGACTTCCAGGGCTCGCTCAGTTAGCATTTCA
GTGCCATCTACCCCACGACGAGGTGGGGCCACCCAGAAACCAAAGCCCCCTTGGAAATGATACTCTTTCA
TCAGGGTTGCCTATGGGGCCACGGCGACAGGTATGGCCCCTTGCCAGGGTAGGAGGACATTCATCACCCA
GGGAACCCCAGGTATTAAAGAAGCCCCTGTGGGGGCAGACAGACATAGCAGGGGTGGGCAGTGCCTCCCT
TTATCCTGACAATCTCTAGTCGATTCTTGCCTTTTTCTCCCGATTGCGGATTTGGGGGCCACCTCTAAGA
TGCCTCTCTCCAGCCAATCACTAGAGGGCCCTATTCTATAGTGTCACCTAAATGCTAGAGCTCGCTGATC
AGCCTCGACTGTGCCTTCTAGTTGCCAGCCATCTGTTGTTTGCCCCTCCCCCGTGCCTTCCTTGACCCTG
GAAGGTGCCACTCCCACTGTCCTTTCCTAATAAAATGAGGAAATTGCATCGCATTGTCTGAGTAGGTGTC
ATTCTATTCTGGGGGGTGGGGTGGGGCAGGACAGCAAGGGGGAGGATTGGGAAGACAATAGCAGGCATGC
TGGGGATGCGGTGGGCTCTATGGCTTCTGAGGCGGAAAGAACCAGCTGGGGCTCTAGGGGGTATCCCC
[124 nt withheld, positions 2729-2852]
C
[91 nt withheld, positions 2854-2944]
A
[49 nt withheld, positions 2946-2994]
CCTTTGACGTTGGAGTCCACGTTCTTT
[37 nt withheld, positions 3022-3058]
ACCCTATCTCGGTCTATTCTTTTGATTTATAAGGGATTTTGCCGATTTCGGCCTATTGGTTAAAAAATGA
GCTGATTTAACAAAAATTTAACGCGAATTAATTCTGTGGAATGTGTGTCAGTTAGGGTGTGGAAAGTCCC
CAGGCTCCCCAGCAGGCAGAAGTATGCAAAGCATGCATCTCAATTAGTCAGCAACCAGGTGTGGAAAGTC
CCCAGGCTCCCCAGCAGGCAGAAGTATGCAAAGCATGCATCTCAATTAGTCAGCAACCATAGTCCCGCCC
CTAACTCCGCCCATCCCGCCCCTAACTCCGCCCAGTTCCGCCCATTCTCCGCCCCATGGCTGACTAATTT
TTTTTATTTATGCAGAGGCCGAGGCCGCCTCTGCCTCTGAGCTATTCCAGAAGTAGTGAGGAGGCTTTTT
TGGAGGCCTAGGCTTTTGCAAAAAGCTCCCGGGAGCTTGTATATCCATTTTCGGATCTGATCAAGAGACA
GGATGAGGATCGTTTCGCATGATTGAACAAGATGGATTGCACGCAGGTTCTCCGGCCGCTTGGGTGGAGA
GGCTATTCGGCTATGACTGGGCACAACAGACAATCGGCTGCTCTGATGCCGCCGTGTTCCGGCTGTCAGC
GCAGGGGCGCCCGGTTCTTTTTGTCAAGACCGACCTGTCCGGTGCCCTGAATGAACTGCAGGACGAGGCA
GCGCGGCTATCGTGGCTGGCCACGACGGGCGTTCCTTGCGCAGCTGTGCTCGACGTTGTCACTGAAGCGG
GAAGGGACTGGCTGCTATTGGGCGAAGTGCCGGGGCAGGATCTCCTGTCATCTCACCTTGCTCCTGCCGA
GAAAGTATCCATCATGGCTGATGCAATGCGGCGGCTGCATACGCTTGATCCGGCTACCTGCCCATTCGAC
CACCAAGCGAAACATCGCATCGAGCGAGCACGTACTCGGATGGAAGCCGGTCTTGTCGATCAGGATGATC
TGGACGAAGAGCATCAGGGGCTCGCGCCAGCCGAACTGTTCGCCAGGCTCAAGGCGCGCATGCCCGACGG
CGAGGATCTCGTCGTGACCCATGGCGATGCCTGCTTGCCGAATATCATGGTGGAAAATGGCCGCTTTTCT
GGATTCATCGACTGTGGCCGGCTGGGTGTGGCGGACCGCTATCAGGACATAGCGTTGGCTACCCGTGATA
TTGCTGAAGAGCTTGGCGGCGAATGGGCTGACCGCTTCCTCGTGCTTTACGGTATCGCCGCTCCCGATTC
GCAGCGCATCGCCTTCTATCGCCTTCTTGACGAGTTCTTCTGAGCGGGACTCTGGGGTTCGAAATGACCG
ACCAAGCGACGCCCAACCTGCCATCACGAGATTTCGATTCCACCGCCGCCTTCTATGAAAGGTTGGGCTT
CGGAATCGTTTTCCGGGACGCCGGCTGGATGATCCTCCAGCGCGGGGATCTCATGCTGGAGTTCTTCGCC
CACCCCAACTTGTTTATTGCAGCTTATAATGGTTACAAATAAAGCAATAGCATCACAAATTTCACAAATA
AAGCATTTTTTTCACTGCATTCTAGTTGTGGTTTGTCCAAACTCATCAATGTATCTTATCATGTCTGTAT
ACCGTCGACCTCTAGCTAGAGCTTGGCGTAATCATGGTCATAGCTGTTTCCTGTGTGAAATTGTTATCCG
CTCACAATTCCACACAACATACGAGCCGGAAGCATAAAGTGTAAAGCCTGGGGTGCCTAATGAGTGAGCT
AACTCACATTAATTGCGTTGCGCTCACTGCCCGCTTTCCAGTCGGGAAACCTGTCGTGCCAGCTGCATTA
ATGAATCGGCCAACGCGCGGGGAGAGGCGGTTTGCGTATTGGGCGCTCTTCCGCTTCCTCGCTCACTGAC
TCGCTGCGCTCGGTCGTTCGGCTGCGGCGAGCGGTATCAGCTCACTCAAAGGCGGTAATACGGTTATCCA
CAGAATCAGGGGATAACGCAGGAAAGAACATGTGAGCAAAAGGCCAGCAAAAGGCCAGGAACCGTAAAAA
GGCCGCGTTGCTGGCGTTTTTCCATAGGCTCCGCCCCCCTGACGAGCATCACAAAAATCGACGCTCAAGT
CAGAGGTGGCGAAACCCGACAGGACTATAAAGATACCAGGCGTTTCCCCCTGGAAGCTCCCTCGTGCGCT
CTCCTGTTCCGACCCTGCCGCTTACCGGATACCTGTCCGCCTTTCTCCCTTCGGGAAGCGTGGCGCTTTC
TCATAGCTCACGCTGTAGGTATCTCAGTTCGGTGTAGGTCGTTCGCTCCAAGCTGGGCTGTGTGCACGAA
CCCCCCGTTCAGCCCGACCGCTGCGCCTTATCCGGTAACTATCGTCTTGAGTCCAACCCGGTAAGACACG
ACTTATCGCCACTGGCAGCAGCCACTGGTAACAGGATTAGCAGAGCGAGGTATGTAGGCGGTGCTACAGA
GTTCTTGAAGTGGTGGCCTAACTACGGCTACACTAGAAGAACAGTATTTGGTATCTGCGCTCTGCTGAAG
CCAGTTACCTTCGGAAAAAGAGTTGGTAGCTCTTGATCCGGCAAACAAACCACCGCTGGTAGCGGTGGTT
TTTTTGTTTGCAAGCAGCAGATTACGCGCAGAAAAAAAGGATCTCAAGAAGATCCTTTGATCTTTTCTAC
GGGGTCTGACGCTCAGTGGAACGAAAACTCACGTTAAGGGATTTTGGTCATGAGATTATCAAAAAGGATC
TTCACCTAGATCCTTTTAAATTAAAAATGAAGTTTTAAATCAATCTAAAGTATATATGAGTAAACTTGGT
CTGACAGTTACCAATGCTTAATCAGTGAGGCACCTATCTCAGCGATCTGTCTATTTCGTTCATCCATAGT
TGCCTGACTCCCCGTCGTGTAGATAACTACGATACGGGAGGGCTTACCATCTGGCCCCAGTGCTGCAATG
ATACCGCGAGACCCACGCTCACCGGCTCCAGATTTATCAGCAATAAACCAGCCAGCCGGAAGGGCCGAGC
GCAGAAGTGGTCCTGCAACTTTATCCGCCTCCATCCAGTCTATTAATTGTTGCCGGGAAGCTAGAGTAAG
TAGTTCGCCAGTTAATAGTTTGCGCAACGTTGTTGCCATTGCTACAGGCATCGTGGTGTCACGCTCGTCG
TTTGGTATGGCTTCATTCAGCTCCGGTTCCCAACGATCAAGGCGAGTTACATGATCCCCCATGTTGTGCA
AAAAAGCGGTTAGCTCCTTCGGTCCTCCGATCGTTGTCAGAAGTAAGTTGGCCGCAGTGTTATCACTCAT
GGTTATGGCAGCACTGCATAATTCTCTTACTGTCATGCCATCCGTAAGATGCTTTTCTGTGACTGGTGAG
TACTCAACCAAGTCATTCTGAGAATAGTGTATGCGGCGACCGAGTTGCTCTTGCCCGGCGTCAATACGGG
ATAATACCGCGCCACATAGCAGAACTTTAAAAGTGCTCATCATTGGAAAACGTTCTTCGGGGCGAAAACT
CTCAAGGATCTTACCGCTGTTGAGATCCAGTTCGATGTAACCCACTCGTGCACCCAACTGATCTTCAGCA
TCTTTTACTTTCACCAGCGTTTCTGGGTGAGCAAAAACAGGAAGGCAAAATGCCGCAAAAAAGGGAATAA
GGGCGACACGGAAATGTTGAATACTCATACTCTTCCTTTTTCAATATTATTGAAGCATTTATCAGGGTTA
TTGTCTCATGAGCGGATACATATTTGAATGTATTTAGAAAAATAAACAAATAGGGGTTCCGCGCACATTT
CCCCGAAAAGTGCCACCTGACGTCGACGGATCGGGAGATCTCCCGATCCCCTATGGTGCACTCTCAGTAC
AATCTGCTCTGATGCCGCATAGTTAAGCCAGTATCTGCTCCCTGCTTGTGTGTTGGAGGTCGCTGAGTAG
TGCGCGAGCAAAATTTAAGCTACAACAAGGCAAGGCTTGACCGACAATTGCATGAAGAATCTGCTTAGGG
TTAGGCGTTTTGCGCTGCTTCGCGATGTACGGGCCAGATATACGCGTT
Features (pLannotate 1.2.2; 22 found; start..end, strand, type, name):
      1..380     +  enhancer       CMV enhancer: human cytomegalovirus immediate early enhancer
    381..584     +  promoter       CMV promoter: human cytomegalovirus (CMV) immediate early promoter
    580..613     +  LTR            5' LTR (truncated) (fragment): truncated 5' long terminal repeat (LTR) from HIV-1
    629..647     +  promoter       T7 promoter: promoter for bacteriophage T7 RNA polymerase
    667..1347    +  CDS            mGarnet2: mGarnet2 is a basic (constitutively fluorescent) red fluorescent protein published in 2017, derived from Entacmaea quadricolor. It has high acid sensitivity.
   1354..2157    +  CDS            RITA1: RITA1_HUMAN - Also known as C12orf52, RITA. Experimental evidence at protein level: Swiss-Prot protein existence level 1. Tubulin-binding protein that acts as a negative regulator of Notch signaling pathway. Shuttles between the cytoplasm and the nucleus and mediates the nuclear export of RBPJ/RBPSUH, thereby preventing the interaction between RBPJ/RBPSUH and NICD product of Notch proteins (Notch intracellular domain), leading to down-regulate Notch-mediated transcription. May play a role in neurogenesis. From Homo sapiens (Human).
   2415..2433    -  promoter       SP6 promoter: promoter for bacteriophage SP6 RNA polymerase
   2459..2683    +  polyA_signal   bGH poly(A) signal: bovine growth hormone polyadenylation signal
   2687..2708    +  promoter       SV40 promoter (fragment): SV40 enhancer and early promoter
   2729..3157    +  rep_origin     f1 ori (sequence partly withheld): f1 bacteriophage origin of replication; arrow indicates direction of (+) strand synthesis
   3171..3500    +  promoter       SV40 promoter: SV40 enhancer and early promoter
   3567..4358    +  CDS            neo: KKA2_KLEPN - Also known as kan, nptII. Experimental evidence at protein level: Swiss-Prot protein existence level 1. Resistance to kanamycin, neomycin, paromomycin, ribostamycin, butirosin and gentamicin B. From Klebsiella pneumoniae.
   4382..4540    +  CDS            ble (fragment): BLE_KLEPN - Experimental evidence at protein level: Swiss-Prot protein existence level 1. Binding protein with a strong affinity to the bleomycin family of antibiotics. Binds to CL990; an antimitotic-antibiotic compound. From Klebsiella pneumoniae.
   4535..4656    +  polyA_signal   SV40 poly(A) signal: SV40 polyadenylation signal
   4729..4745    -  protein_bind   lac operator: The lac repressor binds to the lac operator to inhibit transcription in E. coli. This inhibition can be relieved by adding lactose or isopropyl-β-D-thiogalactopyranoside (IPTG). lac repressor encoded by lacI
   4753..4783    -  promoter       lac promoter: promoter for the E. coli lac operon
   4798..4819    -  protein_bind   CAP binding site: CAP binding activates transcription in the presence of cAMP. E. coli catabolite activator protein
   4832..4924    -  CDS            lacI (fragment): lac repressor; lacI; The lac repressor binds to the lac operator to inhibit transcription in E. coli. This inhibition can be relieved by adding lactose or isopropyl-β-D-thiogalactopyranoside (IPTG).
   5107..5695    -  rep_origin     ori: high-copy-number ColE1/pMB1/pBR322/pUC origin of replication
   5866..6726    -  CDS            AmpR: β-lactamase; bla; confers resistance to ampicillin, carbenicillin, and related antibiotics
   6727..6831    -  promoter       AmpR promoter: bla
   6890..6942    -  misc_feature   bom (fragment): basis of mobility region from pBR322
