[The description below was written by a language model from this plasmid's Addgene catalogue record and pLannotate feature annotations shown in this document.]
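Description:
mGarnet2-RITA is a mammalian expression plasmid built on the pcDNA3.1 backbone that encodes a fusion of the far-red fluorescent protein mGarnet2 to human RITA (RBP-J interacting and tubulin-associated protein, RITA1). It is maintained in E. coli as a high-copy plasmid through a ColE1/pUC-type origin and selected with ampicillin via the β-lactamase gene. An f1 origin is also present. The sequenced record is about 7.1 kb, consistent with the listed backbone plus an insert of roughly 1.5 kb.

Expression is driven by the human cytomegalovirus immediate-early enhancer and promoter and terminated by the bovine growth hormone polyadenylation signal. The mGarnet2 coding sequence, annotated as derived from an Entacmaea quadricolor protein, lies at the N-terminal end and is followed after a very short junction by the RITA1 open reading frame, so the fluorescent protein is fused to the N-terminus of RITA. T7 and SP6 phage promoters flank the insert, as is typical for this backbone. A separate cassette with the SV40 early promoter, the neomycin phosphotransferase gene and the SV40 poly(A) signal could allow G418 selection of stably transfected cells, although the record does not describe such use. Several short annotated fragments (an HIV-1 LTR piece, ble, lacI, bom and lac promoter/operator elements) appear to be backbone remnants or incidental matches rather than functional parts.

Because RITA binds tubulin, the fusion labels microtubular structures in living cells. The construct serves as a far-red marker for live-cell fluorescence microscopy, and the associated publication presents mGarnet2 as a label for STED nanoscopy.
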