Addgene plasmid #104314: mGarnet2-RITA
Purpose: codes for a fusion of fluorescent protein mGarnet2 and RITA (RBP-J Interacting and tubulin-associated), stains microtubular stucturs in live cells
Depositing lab: Ulrich Nienhaus. Depositing organization: Karlsruhe Institute of Technology. Publication: A far-red emitting fluorescent marker protein, mGarnet2, for microscopy and STED nanoscopy. Matela G, Gao P, Guigas G, Eckert AF, Nienhaus K, Nienhaus GU. Chem Commun (Camb). 2017 Jan 10;53(5):979-982. doi: 10.1039/c6cc09081h. PubMed 28044150.
Backbone
  Vector backbone: pcDNA3.1
  Backbone manufacturer: Invitrogen/ life technologies
  Backbone size w/o insert (bp): 5428
  Vector type: Mammalian Expression
Growth in bacteria
  Bacterial resistance: Ampicillin, 100 μg/mL
  Growth temperature: 37°C
  Growth strain: DH5alpha
  Copy number: High Copy
Gene/Insert
  Gene/Insert name: mGarnet2-RITA
  Insert size (bp): 1494
  Promoter: CMV
  Cloning method: Restriction Enzyme; 5′ cloning site KpnI (not destroyed); 3′ cloning site Unknown (unknown if destroyed)
  Sequencing primers: 5′ GGC TAA CTA GAG AAC CCA CTG; 3′ GGC AAC TAG AAG GCA CAG TC
Terms and licenses: Academic/Nonprofit Terms; Industry Terms: Not Available to Industry
How to cite: mGarnet2-RITA was a gift from Ulrich Nienhaus (Addgene plasmid # 104314 ; http://n2t.net/addgene:104314 ; RRID:Addgene_104314)
