>Addgene plasmid #104314 | mGarnet2-RITA | depositor partial sequence | sequence record 197478 | mGarnet2
ATGAACAGCCTGATCAAAGAAAACATGCGGATGAAGGTGGTGCTGGAAGGCAGCGTGAACGGCCACCAGT
TCAAGTGCACCGGCGAGGGCGAGGGCAACCCCTACATGGGCACCCAGACCATGCGGATCAAAGTGATCGA
GGGCGGACCTCTGCCCTTCGCCTTCGACATCCTGGCCACATCCTTCATGTACGGCAGCAAGACCTTCATC
AAGTACCCCAAGGGCATCCCCGATTTCTTCAAGCAGAGCTTCCCCGAGGGCTTCACCTGGGAGAGAGTGA
CCAGATACGAGGACGGCGGCGTGATCACCGTGATGCAGGACACCAGCCTGGAAGATGGCTGCCTGGTGTA
CCATGCCCAGCTCAGGGGCGTGAATTTTCCCAGCAACGGCGCCGTGATGCAGAAGAAAACCAAGGGCTGG
GAGCCCAACACCGAGATGATGTACCCCGCTGACGGCGGACTGAGAGGCTACAACCACATGGCCCTGAAGG
TGGACGGCGGAGGGCACCTGCACTGCAGCCTGGTGACCACCTACCGGTCCAAGAAAACCGTGGGCAACAT
CAAGATGCCCGGCATCCACGCCGTGGACCGGCGGCTGGAAAGGCTGGAAGAGTCCGACAACGAGATGTTC
GTGGTGCAGCGGGAGCACGCCGTGGCCAAGTTCGCCGGCCTGGGCGGAGGGTGA
